>Addgene plasmid #193699 | pLKO.1 puro shCALM2-1 | addgene full sequence | sequence record 380244 | Addgene NGS Result
GCGACGACGTCCCCAGGGCCGTACGCACCCTCGCCGCCGCGTTCGCCGACTACCCCGCCACGCGCCACAC
CGTCGATCCGGACCGCCACATCGAGCGGGTCACCGAGCTGCAAGAACTCTTCCTCACGCGCGTCGGGCTC
GACATCGGCAAGGTGTGGGTCGCGGACGACGGCGCCGCGGTGGCGGTCTGGACCACGCCGGAGAGCGTCG
AAGCGGGGGCGGTGTTCGCCGAGATCGGCCCGCGCATGGCCGAGTTGAGCGGTTCCCGGCTGGCCGCGCA
GCAACAGATGGAAGGCCTCCTGGCGCCGCACCGGCCCAAGGAGCCCGCGTGGTTCCTGGCCACCGTCGGC
GTCTCGCCCGACCACCAGGGCAAGGGTCTGGGCAGCGCCGTCGTGCTCCCCGGAGTGGAGGCGGCCGAGC
GCGCCGGGGTGCCCGCCTTCCTGGAGACCTCCGCGCCCCGCAACCTCCCCTTCTACGAGCGGCTCGGCTT
CACCGTCACCGCCGACGTCGAGGTGCCCGAAGGACCGCGCACCTGGTGCATGACCCGCAAGCCCGGTGCC
TGACGCCCGCCCCACGACCCGCAGCGCCCGACCGAAAGGAGCGCACGACCCCATGCATCGGTACCTTTAA
GACCAATGACTTACAAGGCAGCTGTAGATCTTAGCCACTTTTTAAAAGAAAAGGGGGGACTGGAAGGGCT
AATTCACTCCCAACGAAGACAAGATCTGCTTTTTGCTTGTACTGGGTCTCTCTGGTTAGACCAGATCTGA
GCCTGGGAGCTCTCTGGCTAACTAGGGAACCCACTGCTTAAGCCTCAATAAAGCTTGCCTTGAGTGCTTC
AAGTAGTGTGTGCCCGTCTGTTGTGTGACTCTGGTAACTAGAGATCCCTCAGACCCTTTTAGTCAGTGTG
GAAAATCTCTAGCAGTAGTAGTTCATGTCATCTTATTATTCAGTATTTATAACTTGCAAAGAAATGAATA
TCAGAGAGTGAGAGGAACTTGTTTATTGCAGCTTATAATGGTTACAAATAAAGCAATAGCATCACAAATT
TCACAAATAAAGCATTTTTTTCACTGCATTCTAGTTGTGGTTTGTCCAAACTCATCAATGTATCTTATCA
TGTCTGGCTCTAGCTATCCCGCCCCTAACTCCGCCCATCCCGCCCCTAACTCCGCCCAGTTCCGCCCATT
CTCCGCCCCATGGCTGACTAATTTTTTTTATTTATGCAGAGGCCGAGGCCGCCTCGGCCTCTGAGCTATT
CCAGAAGTAGTGAGGAGGCTTTTTTGGAGGCCTAGGGACGTACCCAATTCGCCCTATAGTGAGTCGTATT
ACGCGCGCTCACTGGCCGTCGTTTTACAACGTCGTGACTGGGAAAACCCTGGCGTTACCCAACTTAATCG
CCTTGCAGCACATCCCCCTTTCGCCAGCTGGCGTAATAGCGAAGAGGCCCGCACCGATCGCCCTTCCCAA
CAGTTGCGCAGCCTGAATGGCGAATGGG
[124 nt withheld, positions 1499-1622]
C
[91 nt withheld, positions 1624-1714]
A
[49 nt withheld, positions 1716-1764]
CCTTTGACGTTGGAGTCCACGTTCTTT
[37 nt withheld, positions 1792-1828]
ACCCTATCTCGGTCTATTCTTTTGATTTATAAGGGATTTTGCCGATTTCGGCCTATTGGTTAAAAAATGA
GCTGATTTAACAAAAATTTAACGCGAATTTTAACAAAATATTAACGCTTACAATTTAGGTGGCACTTTTC
GGGGAAATGTGCGCGGAACCCCTATTTGTTTATTTTTCTAAATACATTCAAATATGTATCCGCTCATGAG
ACAATAACCCTGATAAATGCTTCAATAATATTGAAAAAGGAAGAGTATGAGTATTCAACATTTCCGTGTC
GCCCTTATTCCCTTTTTTGCGGCATTTTGCCTTCCTGTTTTTGCTCACCCAGAAACGCTGGTGAAAGTAA
AAGATGCTGAAGATCAGTTGGGTGCACGAGTGGGTTACATCGAACTGGATCTCAACAGCGGTAAGATCCT
TGAGAGTTTTCGCCCCGAAGAACGTTTTCCAATGATGAGCACTTTTAAAGTTCTGCTATGTGGCGCGGTA
TTATCCCGTATTGACGCCGGGCAAGAGCAACTCGGTCGCCGCATACACTATTCTCAGAATGACTTGGTTG
AGTACTCACCAGTCACAGAAAAGCATCTTACGGATGGCATGACAGTAAGAGAATTATGCAGTGCTGCCAT
AACCATGAGTGATAACACTGCGGCCAACTTACTTCTGACAACGATCGGAGGACCGAAGGAGCTAACCGCT
TTTTTGCACAACATGGGGGATCATGTAACTCGCCTTGATCGTTGGGAACCGGAGCTGAATGAAGCCATAC
CAAACGACGAGCGTGACACCACGATGCCTGTAGCAATGGCAACAACGTTGCGCAAACTATTAACTGGCGA
ACTACTTACTCTAGCTTCCCGGCAACAATTAATAGACTGGATGGAGGCGGATAAAGTTGCAGGACCACTT
CTGCGCTCGGCCCTTCCGGCTGGCTGGTTTATTGCTGATAAATCTGGAGCCGGTGAGCGTGGGTCTCGCG
GTATCATTGCAGCACTGGGGCCAGATGGTAAGCCCTCCCGTATCGTAGTTATCTACACGACGGGGAGTCA
GGCAACTATGGATGAACGAAATAGACAGATCGCTGAGATAGGTGCCTCACTGATTAAGCATTGGTAACTG
TCAGACCAAGTTTACTCATATATACTTTAGATTGATTTAAAACTTCATTTTTAATTTAAAAGGATCTAGG
TGAAGATCCTTTTTGATAATCTCATGACCAAAATCCCTTAACGTGAGTTTTCGTTCCACTGAGCGTCAGA
CCCCGTAGAAAAGATCAAAGGATCTTCTTGAGATCCTTTTTTTCTGCGCGTAATCTGCTGCTTGCAAACA
AAAAAACCACCGCTACCAGCGGTGGTTTGTTTGCCGGATCAAGAGCTACCAACTCTTTTTCCGAAGGTAA
CTGGCTTCAGCAGAGCGCAGATACCAAATACTGTTCTTCTAGTGTAGCCGTAGTTAGGCCACCACTTCAA
GAACTCTGTAGCACCGCCTACATACCTCGCTCTGCTAATCCTGTTACCAGTGGCTGCTGCCAGTGGCGAT
AAGTCGTGTCTTACCGGGTTGGACTCAAGACGATAGTTACCGGATAAGGCGCAGCGGTCGGGCTGAACGG
GGGGTTCGTGCACACAGCCCAGCTTGGAGCGAACGACCTACACCGAACTGAGATACCTACAGCGTGAGCT
ATGAGAAAGCGCCACGCTTCCCGAAGGGAGAAAGGCGGACAGGTATCCGGTAAGCGGCAGGGTCGGAACA
GGAGAGCGCACGAGGGAGCTTCCAGGGGGAAACGCCTGGTATCTTTATAGTCCTGTCGGGTTTCGCCACC
TCTGACTTGAGCGTCGATTTTTGTGATGCTCGTCAGGGGGGCGGAGCCTATGGAAAAACGCCAGCAACGC
GGCCTTTTTACGGTTCCTGGCCTTTTGCTGGCCTTTTGCTCACATGTTCTTTCCTGCGTTATCCCCTGAT
TCTGTGGATAACCGTATTACCGCCTTTGAGTGAGCTGATACCGCTCGCCGCAGCCGAACGACCGAGCGCA
GCGAGTCAGTGAGCGAGGAAGCGGAAGAGCGCCCAATACGCAAACCGCCTCTCCCCGCGCGTTGGCCGAT
TCATTAATGCAGCTGGCACGACAGGTTTCCCGACTGGAAAGCGGGCAGTGAGCGCAACGCAATTAATGTG
AGTTAGCTCACTCATTAGGCACCCCAGGCTTTACACTTTATGCTTCCGGCTCGTATGTTGTGTGGAATTG
TGAGCGGATAACAATTTCACACAGGAAACAGCTATGACCATGATTACGCCAAGCGCGCAATTAACCCTCA
CTAAAGGGAACAAAAGCTGGAGCTGCAAGCTTAATGTAGTCTTATGCAATACTCTTGTAGTCTTGCAACA
TGGTAACGATGAGTTAGCAACATGCCTTACAAGGAGAGAAAAAGCACCGTGCATGCCGATTGGTGGAAGT
AAGGTGGTACGATCGTGCCTTATTAGGAAGGCAACAGACGGGTCTGACATGGATTGGACGAACCACTGAA
TTGCCGCATTGCAGAGATATTGTATTTAAGTGCCTAGCTCGATACATAAACGGGTCTCTCTGGTTAGACC
AGATCTGAGCCTGGGAGCTCTCTGGCTAACTAGGGAACCCACTGCTTAAGCCTCAATAAAGCTTGCCTTG
AGTGCTTCAAGTAGTGTGTGCCCGTCTGTTGTGTGACTCTGGTAACTAGAGATCCCTCAGACCCTTTTAG
TCAGTGTGGAAAATCTCTAGCAGTGGCGCCCGAACAGGGACTTGAAAGCGAAAGGGAAACCAGAGGAGCT
CTCTCGACGCAGGACTCGGCTTGCTGAAGCGCGCACGGCAAGAGGCGAGGGGCGGCGACTGGTGAGTACG
CCAAAAATTTTGACTAGCGGAGGCTAGAAGGAGAGAGATGGGTGCGAGAGCGTCAGTATTAAGCGGGGGA
GAATTAGATCGCGATGGGAAAAAATTCGGTTAAGGCCAGGGGGAAAGAAAAAATATAAATTAAAACATAT
AGTATGGGCAAGCAGGGAGCTAGAACGATTCGCAGTTAATCCTGGCCTGTTAGAAACATCAGAAGGCTGT
AGACAAATACTGGGACAGCTACAACCATCCCTTCAGACAGGATCAGAAGAACTTAGATCATTATATAATA
CAGTAGCAACCCTCTATTGTGTGCATCAAAGGATAGAGATAAAAGACACCAAGGAAGCTTTAGACAAGAT
AGAGGAAGAGCAAAACAAAAGTAAGACCACCGCACAGCAAGCGGCCGCTGATCTTCAGACCTGGAGGAGG
AGATATGAGGGACAATTGGAGAAGTGAATTATATAAATATAAAGTAGTAAAAATTGAACCATTAGGAGTA
GCACCCACCAAGGCAAAGAGAAGAGTGGTGCAGAGAGAAAAAAGAGCAGTGGGAATAGGAGCTTTGTTCC
TTGGGTTCTTGGGAGCAGCAGGAAGCACTATGGGCGCAGCGTCAATGACGCTGACGGTACAGGCCAGACA
ATTATTGTCTGGTATAGTGCAGCAGCAGAACAATTTGCTGAGGGCTATTGAGGCGCAACAGCATCTGTTG
CAACTCACAGTCTGGGGCATCAAGCAGCTCCAGGCAAGAATCCTGGCTGTGGAAAGATACCTAAAGGATC
AACAGCTCCTGGGGATTTGGGGTTGCTCTGGAAAACTCATTTGCACCACTGCTGTGCCTTGGAATGCTAG
TTGGAGTAATAAATCTCTGGAACAGATTTGGAATCACACGACCTGGATGGAGTGGGACAGAGAAATTAAC
AATTACACAAGCTTAATACACTCCTTAATTGAAGAATCGCAAAACCAGCAAGAAAAGAATGAACAAGAAT
TATTGGAATTAGATAAATGGGCAAGTTTGTGGAATTGGTTTAACATAACAAATTGGCTGTGGTATATAAA
ATTATTCATAATGATAGTAGGAGGCTTGGTAGGTTTAAGAATAGTTTTTGCTGTACTTTCTATAGTGAAT
AGAGTTAGGCAGGGATATTCACCATTATCGTTTCAGACCCACCTCCCAACCCCGAGGGGACCCGACAGGC
CCGAAGGAATAGAAGAAGAAGGTGGAGAGAGAGACAGAGACAGATCCATTCGATTAGTGAACGGATCTCG
ACGGTATCGATCACGAGACTAGCCTCGAGCGGCCGCCCCCTTCACCGAGGGCCTATTTCCCATGATTCCT
TCATATTTGCATATACGATACAAGGCTGTTAGAGAGATAATTGGAATTAATTTGACTGTAAACACAAAGA
TATTAGTACAAAATACGTGACGTAGAAAGTAATAATTTCTTGGGTAGTTTGCAGTTTTAAAATTATGTTT
TAAAATGGACTATCATATGCTTACCGTAACTTGAAAGTATTTCGATTTCTTGGCTTTATATATCTTGTGG
AAAGGACGAAACACCGGCCAGGTACTCGTACACTATTTCTCGAGAAATAGTGTACGAGTACCTGGTTTTT
TGAATTCTCGACCTCGAGACAAATGGCAGTATTCATCCACAATTTTAAAAGAAAAGGGGGGATTGGGGGG
TACAGTGCAGGGGAAAGAATAGTAGACATAATAGCAACAGACATACAAACTAAAGAATTACAAAAACAAA
TTACAAAAATTCAAAATTTTCGGGTTTATTACAGGGACAGCAGAGATCCACTTTGGCCGCGGCTCGAGGG
GGTTGGGGTTGCGCCTTTTCCAAGGCAGCCCTGGGTTTGCGCAGGGACGCGGCTGCTCTGGGCGTGGTTC
CGGGAAACGCAGCGGCGCCGACCCTGGGTCTCGCACATTCTTCACGTCCGTTCGCAGCGTCACCCGGATC
TTCGCCGCTACCCTTGTGGGCCCCCCGGCGACGCTTCCTGCTCCGCCCCTAAGTCGGGAAGGTTCCTTGC
GGTTCGCGGCGTGCCGGACGTGACAAACGGAAGCCGCACGTCTCACTAGTACCCTCGCAGACGGACAGCG
CCAGGGAGCAATGGCAGCGCGCCGACCGCGATGGGCTGTGGCCAATAGCGGCTGCTCAGCAGGGCGCGCC
GAGAGCAGCGGCCGGGAAGGGGCGGTGCGGGAGGCGGGGTGTGGGGCGGTAGTGTGGGCCCTGTTCCTGC
CCGCGCGGTGTTCCGCATTCTGCAAGCCTCCGGAGCGCACGTCGGCAGTCGGCTCCCTCGTTGACCGAAT
CACCGACCTCTCTCCCCAGGGGGATCCACCGGAGCTTACCATGACCGAGTACAAGCCCACGGTGCGCCTC
GCCACCC
Features (pLannotate 1.2.2; 25 found; start..end, strand, type, name):
    606..689     +  CDS            nef (fragment): NEF_HV1Z2 - Experimental evidence at protein level: Swiss-Prot protein existence level 1. Extracellular Nef protein targets CD4(+) T-lymphocytes for apoptosis by interacting with CXCR4 surface receptors. From Human immunodeficiency virus type 1 group M subtype D (isolate Z2/CDC-Z34) (HIV-1).
    691..924     +  LTR            3' LTR (ΔU3): self-inactivating 3' long terminal repeat (LTR) from HIV-1
    996..1117    +  polyA_signal   SV40 poly(A) signal: SV40 polyadenylation signal
   1157..1292    +  rep_origin     SV40 ori: SV40 origin of replication
   1313..1331    -  promoter       T7 promoter: promoter for bacteriophage T7 RNA polymerase
   1339..1494    +  CDS            lacZα (fragment): LacZα fragment of β-galactosidase; lacZ fragment
   1499..1927    +  rep_origin     f1 ori (sequence partly withheld): f1 bacteriophage origin of replication; arrow indicates direction of (+) strand synthesis
   1980..2084    +  promoter       AmpR promoter: bla
   2085..2945    +  CDS            AmpR: β-lactamase; bla; confers resistance to ampicillin, carbenicillin, and related antibiotics
   3116..3704    +  rep_origin     ori: high-copy-number ColE1/pMB1/pBR322/pUC origin of replication
   3887..3979    +  CDS            lacI (fragment): lac repressor; lacI; The lac repressor binds to the lac operator to inhibit transcription in E. coli. This inhibition can be relieved by adding lactose or isopropyl-β-D-thiogalactopyranoside (IPTG).
   3992..4013    +  protein_bind   CAP binding site: CAP binding activates transcription in the presence of cAMP. E. coli catabolite activator protein
   4028..4058    +  promoter       lac promoter: promoter for the E. coli lac operon
   4066..4082    +  protein_bind   lac operator: The lac repressor binds to the lac operator to inhibit transcription in E. coli. This inhibition can be relieved by adding lactose or isopropyl-β-D-thiogalactopyranoside (IPTG). lac repressor encoded by lacI
   4127..4145    +  promoter       T3 promoter: promoter for bacteriophage T3 RNA polymerase
   4173..4399    +  promoter       RSV promoter: Rous sarcoma virus enhancer/promoter
   4400..4580    +  LTR            5' LTR (truncated): truncated 5' long terminal repeat (LTR) from HIV-1
   4627..4752    +  misc_feature   HIV-1 Ψ: packaging signal of human immunodeficiency virus type 1
   4736..5099    +  CDS            HIV-1 gag (fragment): gag protein from human immunodeficiency virus 1; gag
   5245..5478    +  misc_feature   RRE: The Rev response element (RRE) of HIV-1 allows for Rev-dependent mRNA export from the nucleus to the cytoplasm.
   5855..5955    +  CDS            Rev (fragment): human immunodeficiency virus 1 (HIV-1) Rev protein; rev; enhances nuclear export of unspliced and incompletely spliced viral mRNAs
   6005..6245    +  promoter       U6 promoter: RNA polymerase III promoter for human U6 snRNA
   6351..6468    +  misc_feature   cPPT/CTS: central polypurine tract and central termination sequence of HIV-1
   6517..7027    +  promoter       hPGK promoter: human phosphoglycerate kinase 1 promoter
   7049..563     +  CDS            PuroR (across the origin): puromycin N-acetyltransferase; pac from Streptomyces alboniger; confers resistance to puromycin
