[The description below was written by a language model from this plasmid's Addgene catalogue record and pLannotate feature annotations shown in this document.]
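Description:
pLKO.1 puro shCALM2-1 is a lentiviral shRNA vector built on the pLKO.1 puro backbone for constitutive knockdown of human CALM2, which encodes calmodulin 2. The hairpin, derived from a Broad Institute Genetic Perturbation Platform (TRC) clone, was inserted by restriction cloning between AgeI and EcoRI sites. It lies immediately downstream of the human U6 promoter, an RNA polymerase III promoter that drives high-level transcription of the short stem-loop RNA, which the cell then processes into a CALM2-targeting siRNA. In bacteria the 7,085 nt plasmid is maintained at high copy through a ColE1/pUC-type origin and selected with ampicillin via the β-lactamase gene. An f1 origin, an SV40 origin and poly(A) signal, and remnants of lac and phage promoter elements are carried over from the backbone.

The transfer cassette follows a third-generation, self-inactivating design. An RSV promoter fused to a truncated HIV-1 5′ LTR drives Tat-independent production of the genomic RNA in packaging cells. The Ψ packaging signal, with an adjoining gag fragment, directs encapsidation of this RNA. The RRE supports Rev-dependent nuclear export, and the cPPT/CTS aids nuclear import of the reverse-transcribed genome. The ΔU3 3′ LTR inactivates viral promoter activity after integration, leaving the internal promoters to act alone. Downstream of the shRNA unit, a human PGK promoter expresses puromycin N-acetyltransferase, so stably transduced mammalian cells can be selected with puromycin. The plasmid supplies no viral structural or enzymatic proteins, so packaging and envelope functions must be provided in trans. It is used for stable CALM2 loss-of-function experiments in human cells, and it was deposited alongside a study of cell survival and tumorigenesis involving YAP1 and PRDM14.
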