Addgene plasmid #193699: pLKO.1 puro shCALM2-1
Purpose: Constitutive lentiviral expression of CALM2 shRNA
Depositing lab: William Hahn. Depositing organization: Dana-Farber Cancer Institute. Publication: YAP1 and PRDM14 converge to promote cell survival and tumorigenesis. Kim M, Ly SH, Xie Y, Duronio GN, Ford-Roshon D, Hwang JH, Sulahian R, Rennhack JP, So J, Gjoerup O, Talamas JA, Grandclaudon M, Long HW, Doench JG, Sethi NS, Giannakis M, Hahn WC. Dev Cell. 2022 Jan 24;57(2):212-227.e8. doi: 10.1016/j.devcel.2021.12.006. Epub 2022 Jan 5. PubMed 34990589.
Backbone
  Vector backbone: pLKO.1 puro
  Vector type: Lentiviral
Growth in bacteria
  Bacterial resistance: Ampicillin, 100 μg/mL
  Growth temperature: 37°C
  Growth strain: NEB Stable
  Copy number: High Copy
Gene/Insert
  Gene/Insert name: CALM2
  gRNA/shRNA sequence: CCGGCCAGGTACTCGTACACTATTTCTCGAGAAATAGTGTACGAGTACCTGGTTTTTTG
  Species: H. sapiens (human)
  Entrez Gene: CALM2 (a.k.a. CALM, CALML2, CAM1, CAM3, CAMC, CAMII, CAMIII, LQT15, PHKD, PHKD2, caM)
  Cloning method: Restriction Enzyme; 5′ cloning site Age1 (unknown if destroyed); 3′ cloning site EcoR1 (unknown if destroyed)
  Sequencing primers: 5′ LKO.1 5'
Resource information
  A portion of this plasmid was derived from a plasmid made by: Broad Institute (GPP)
Terms and licenses: Academic/Nonprofit Terms; Industry Terms: Not Available to Industry
Depositor comments: Clone ID: TRCN0000195431
How to cite: pLKO.1 puro shCALM2-1 was a gift from William Hahn (Addgene plasmid # 193699 ; http://n2t.net/addgene:193699 ; RRID:Addgene_193699)
